>Addgene plasmid #23680 | pDONR223-SCYL3 | depositor partial sequence | sequence record 11191 | Author sequence
ATGGGATCAGAGAACAGTGCTTTAAAGAGCTATACACTGAGAGAACCACCATTTACCTTACCCTCTGGAC
TTGCTGTTTATCCCGCTGTACTGCAAGATGGCAAATTTGCTTCAGTTTTTGTGTATAAGAGAGAAAATGA
AGACAAGGTTAATAAAGCTGCCAAGCATTTGAAGACACTTCGTCACCCTTGCTTGCTAAGATTTTTATCT
TGTACTGTGGAAGCGGATGGCATTCATCTTGTCACTGAGCGAGTACAGCCCCTGGAAGTGGCTTTGGAAA
CATTGTCTTCTGCAGAGGTCTGTGCTGGGATCTATGACATATTGCTGGCTCTTATCTTCCTTCATGACAG
AGGACACCTAACACACAATAATGTCTGTTTATCATCTGTGTTTGTGAGTGAAGATGGACACTGGAAGCTA
GGAGGAATGGAAACTGTTTGTAAAGTTTCTCAGGCCACACCAGAGTTTCTGAGGAGTATTCAGTCAATAA
GAGACCCAGCATCTATCCCTCCTGAAGAGATGTCTCCAGAATTCACAACTCTCCCAGAGTGTCATGGACA
TGCCCGGGATGCCTTTTCATTTGGAACATTGGTGGAAAGTTTGCTCACAATCTTAAATGAACAGGTTTCA
GCGGATGTTCTCTCCAGCTTTCAACAGACCTTGCACTCAACTTTGCTGAATCCCATTCCAAAATGTCGGC
CAGCGCTCTGCACCTTACTATCTCATGACTTCTTCAGAAATGATTTTCTGGAAGTTGTGAATTTCTTGAA
AAGTTTAACATTGAAGAGTGAAGAGGAGAAAACGGAATTCTTTAAATTTCTGCTGGACAGAGTCAGCTGC
TTGTCAGAGGAATTGATAGCTTCAAGGTTGGTGCCTCTTCTGCTTAATCAGTTGGTGTTTGCAGAGCCAG
TGGCTGTTAAGAGTTTTCTTCCTTATCTGCTTGGCCCCAAAAAAGATCATGCGCAGGGAGAAACTCCTTG
CTTGCTCTCACCAGCCCTGTTCCAGTCACGGGTGATCCCCGTGCTTCTCCAGTTGTTTGAAGTTCATGAA
GAGCATGTGCGGATGGTGCTGCTGTCTCACATCGAGGCCTACGTGGAGCACTTCACTCAGGAGCAGCTGA
AGAAAGTCATCTTGCCACAGGTTTTGCTGGGCCTGCGTGATACTAGTGATTCCATTGTGGCAATTACTCT
GCATAGCCTAGCAGTGCTGGTCTCTCTGCTTGGACCAGAGGTGGTTGTGGGAGGAGAACGAACCAAGATC
TTCAAACGCACTGCCCCAAGTTTTACTAAAAATACTGACCTTTCTCTAGAAGGTGATCCATTTTCTCAGC
CTATTAAATTTCCCATAAACGGACTCTCAGATGTAAAAAATACTTCGGAGGACAGTGAAAACTTCCCATC
AAGTTCTAAAAAGTCTGAGGAGTGGCCTGACTGGAGTGAACCTGAGGAGCCTGAAAATCAAACTGTCAAC
ATACAGATTTGGCCTAGAGAACCTTGTGATGATGTCAAGTCCCAGTGCACTACCTTGGATGTGGAAGAGT
CATCTTGGGATGACTGCGAGCCCAGCAGCTTAGATACTAAAGTAAACCCAGGAGGTGGAATCACTGCTAC
AAAACCTGTTACCTCAGCGGAGCAGAAGCCTATTCCTGCTTTGCTTTCACTCACTGAAGAGTCTATGCCT
TGGAAATCAAGCTTACCCCAAAAGATTAGCCTTGTACAAAGGGGGGATGACGCAGACCAAATCGAGCCGC
CAAAAGTGTCATCACAAGAAAGGCCCCTTAAGGTTCCATCAGAACTTGGTTTAGGAGAGGAATTCACCAT
TCAAGTAAAAAAGAAGCCAGTAAAAGATCCTGAGATGGATTGGTTTGCTGATATGATCCCAGAAATTAAG
CCTTCTGCTGCTTTTCTTATATTACCTGAACTGAGGACAGAAATGGTCCCAAAAAAGGATGATGTCTCCC
CAGTGATGCAGTTTTCCTCAAAATTTGCTGCAGCAGAAATTACTGAGGGAGAGGCTGAAGGCTGGGAAGA
AGAAGGGGAGCTGAACTGGGAAGATAATAACTGGTGA
