>Addgene plasmid #23680 | pDONR223-SCYL3 | addgene partial sequence | sequence record 29529 | 23680 with M13pUC-fwd
ATAATGATTTTATTTTGACTGATAGTGACCTGTTCGTTGCAACAAATTGATGAGCAATGCTTTTTTATAA
TGCCAACTTTGTACAAAAAAGTTGGCATGGGATCAGAGAACAGTGCTTTAAAGAGCTATACACTGAGAGA
ACCACCATTTACCTTACCCTCTGGACTTGCTGTTTATCCCGCTGTACTGCAAGATGGCAAATTTGCTTCA
GTTTTTGTGTATAAGAGAGAAAATGAAGACAAGGTTAATAAAGCTGCCAAGCATTTGAAGACACTTCGTC
ACCCTTGCTTGCTAAGATTTTTATCTTGTACTGTGGAAGCGGATGGCATTCATCTTGTCACTGAGCGAGT
ACAGCCCCTGGAAGTGGCTTTGGAAACATTGTCTTCTGCAGAGGTCTGTGCTGGGATCTATGACATATTG
CTGGCTCTTATCTTCCTTCATGACAGAGGACACCTAACACACAATAATGTCTGTTTATCATCTGTGTTTG
TGAGTGAAGATGGACACTGGAAGCTAGGAGGAATGGAAACTGTTTGTAAAGTTTCTCAGGCCACACCAGA
GTTTCTGAGGAGTATTCAGTCAATAAGAGACCCAGCATCTATCCCTCCTGAAGAGATGTCTCCAGAATTC
ACAACTCTCCCAGAGTGTCATGGACATGCCCGGGATGCCTTTTCATTTGGAACATTGGTGGAAAGTTTGC
TCACAATCTTAAATGAACAGGTTTCAGCGGA
