[The description below was written by a language model from this plasmid's Addgene catalogue record.]
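Description:
pDONR223-SCYL3 is a Gateway entry-type clone built in the Invitrogen pDONR223 donor backbone (about 5 kb without insert), carrying the human SCYL3 open reading frame, also known as PACE-1 or ezrin-binding partner PACE-1, as an insert of roughly 2.07 kb. It is a bacterial storage and shuttling plasmid rather than an expression vector: it is maintained at high copy number in standard E. coli cloning strains under spectinomycin selection. The record names no promoter capable of driving the ORF in mammalian cells, and the depositor explicitly notes that the plasmid should not be used directly for transfection. No feature table is provided, so the origin of replication and the exact recombination sites flanking the insert are not itemised. As the insert was introduced by Gateway cloning into a donor vector, it would be expected to sit between attL-type sites that allow transfer by LR recombination. M13 forward and reverse primer sites flank the insert for sequence verification.

The key design feature is that the SCYL3 ORF lacks a stop codon. This "open" configuration lets the coding sequence be recombined in frame into a destination vector that supplies a C-terminal epitope tag of choice together with the stop codon. The depositor points to a companion set of four lentiviral destination vectors (pLX301 to pLX304), obtained separately, for expressing such ORFs in mammalian cells. The clone is distributed as part of a kit of such ORF clones. The associated publication concerns resistance to RAF inhibition through MAP kinase pathway reactivation, which suggests use in gain-of-function expression screening, although the record does not describe that use explicitly.
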