Addgene plasmid #23680: pDONR223-SCYL3
Depositing lab: William Hahn & David Root. Depositing organization: Dana-Farber Cancer Institute. Publication: COT drives resistance to RAF inhibition through MAP kinase pathway reactivation. Johannessen CM, Boehm JS, Kim SY, Thomas SR, Wardwell L, Johnson LA, Emery CM, Stransky N, Cogdill AP, Barretina J, Caponigro G, Hieronymus H, Murray RR, Salehi-Ashtiani K, Hill DE, Vidal M, Zhao JJ, Yang X, Alkan O, Kim S, Harris JL, Wilson CJ, Myer VE, Finan PM, Root DE, Roberts TM, Golub T, Flaherty KT, Dummer R, Weber BL, Sellers WR, Schlegel R, Wargo JA, Hahn WC, Garraway LA. Nature. 2010 Dec 16;468(7326):968-72. doi: 10.1038/nature09627 PubMed 21107320.
Backbone
  Vector backbone: pDONR223
  Backbone manufacturer: Invitrogen
  Backbone size w/o insert (bp): 5005
  Vector type: Gateway Donor vector
Growth in bacteria
  Bacterial resistance: Spectinomycin, 50 μg/mL
  Growth temperature: 37°C
  Growth strain: DH5alpha
  Copy number: High Copy
Gene/Insert
  Gene/Insert name: SCYL3 (alt name: ezrin-binding partner PACE-1)
  Species: H. sapiens (human)
  Insert size (bp): 2067
  Entrez Gene: SCYL3 (a.k.a. PACE1, PACE-1, RP1-97P20.2)
  Cloning method: Gateway Cloning
  Sequencing primers: 5′ M13pUC-fwd; 3′ M13rev
Terms and licenses: Academic/Nonprofit Terms; Industry Terms: Not Available to Industry
Depositor comments: The ORF has no Stop codon. This design enables easy recombination into a destination vector to add an epitope tag of choice and Stop codon to the ORF. Do NOT use this plasmid directly for transfections. A set of 4 custom lentiviral vectors is available ( pLX301 (http://www.addgene.org/25895/) , pLX302 (http://www.addgene.org/25896/) , pLX303 (http://www.addgene.org/25897/) , pLX304 (http://www.addgene.org/25890/) ) to be used to express these ORFs in mammalian cells. These plasmids are not included in the kit and must be ordered separately.
How to cite: pDONR223-SCYL3 was a gift from William Hahn & David Root (Addgene plasmid # 23680 ; http://n2t.net/addgene:23680 ; RRID:Addgene_23680)
